>Addgene plasmid #73561 | G-GECO1-Orai1 | depositor full sequence | sequence record 136141 | G-GECO1-Orai1 sequence 6132 bps
TAATAGTAATCAATTACGGGGTCATTAGTTCATAGCCCATATATGGAGTTCCGCGTTACATAACTTACGG
TAAATGGCCCGCCTGGCTGACCGCCCAACGACCCCCGCCCATTGACGTCAATAATGACGTATGTTCCCAT
AGTAACGCCAATAGGGACTTTCCATTGACGTCAATGGGTGGAGTATTTACGGTAAACTGCCCACTTGGCA
GTACATCAAGTGTATCATATGCCAAGTACGCCCCCTATTGACGTCAATGACGGTAAATGGCCCGCCTGGC
ATTATGCCCAGTACATGACCTTATGGGACTTTCCTACTTGGCAGTACATCTACGTATTAGTCATCGCTAT
TACCATGGTGATGCGGTTTTGGCAGTACATCAATGGGCGTGGATAGCGGTTTGACTCACGGGGATTTCCA
AGTCTCCACCCCATTGACGTCAATGGGAGTTTGTTTTGGCACCAAAATCAACGGGACTTTCCAAAATGTC
GTAACAACTCCGCCCCATTGACGCAAATGGGCGGTAGGCGTGTACGGTGGGAGGTCTATATAAGCAGAGC
TGGTTTAGTGAACCGTCAGATCCGCTAGCGCTACCGGTCGCCACCATGGTCGACTCATCACGTCGTAAGT
GGAATAAGACAGGTCACGCAGTCAGAGCTATAGGTCGGCTGAGCTCACTCGAGAACGTCTATATCAAGGC
CGACAAGCAGAAGAACGGCATCAAGGCGAACTTCAAGATCCGCCACAACATCGAGGACGGCGGCGTGCAG
CTCGCCTACCACTACCAGCAGAACACCCCCATCGGCGACGGCCCCGTGCTGCTGCCCGACAACCACTACC
TGAGCGTGCAGTCCATACTTTCGAAAGACCCCAACGAGAAGCGCGATCACATGGTCCTGCTGGAGTTCGT
GACCGCCGCCGGGATCACTCTCGGCATGGACGAGCTGTACAAGGGCGGTACCGGAGGGAGCATGGTGAGC
AAGGGCGAGGAGCTGTTCACCGGGGTGGTGCCCATCCAGGTCGAGCTGGACGGCGACGTAAACGGCCACA
AGTTCAGCGTGTCCGGCGAGGGTGAGGGCGATGCCACCTACGGCAAGCTGACCCTGAAGTTCATCTGCAC
CACCGGCAAGCTGCCCGTGCCCTGGCCCACCCTCGTGACCACCCTGACCTACGGCGTGCAGTGCTTCAGC
CGCTACCCCGACCACATGAAGCAGCACGACTTCTTCAAGTCCGCCATGCCCGAAGGCTACATCCAGGAGC
GCACCATCTTCTTCAAGGACGACGGCAACTACAAGACCCGCGCCGAGGTGAAGTTCGAGGGCGACACCCT
GGTGAACCGCATCGAGCTGAAGGGCATCGACTTCAAGGAGGACGGCAACATCCTGGGGCACAAGCTGGAG
TACAACACGCGTGACCAACTGACTGAAGAGCAGATCGCAGAATTTAAAGAGGCTTTCTCCCTATTTGACA
AGGACGGGGATGGGACGATAACAACCAAGGAGCTGGGGACGGTGATGCGGTCTCTGGGGCAGAACCCCAC
AGAAGCAGAGCTGCAGGACATGATCAATGAAGTAGATGCCGACGGTGACGGCACAATCGACTTCCCTGAG
TTCCTGACAATGATGGCAAGAAAAATGAAAGACACAGACAGTGAAGAAGAAATTAGAGAAGCGTTCCGTG
TGTTTGATAAGGACGGCAATGGCTACATCGGCGCAGCAGAGCTTCGCCACGTGATGACAAACCTTGGAGA
GAAGTTAACAGATGAAGAGGTTGATGAAATGATCAGGGTAGCAGACATCGATGGGGATGGTCAGGTAAAC
TACGAAGAGTTTGTACAAATGATGACAGCGAAGCAGATCTCGAGCTCAAGCTTCGAATTCCATCCGGAGC
CCGCCCCGCCCCCGAGCCGCAGCAGTCCCGAGCTTCCCCCAAGCGGCGGCAGCACCACCAGCGGCAGCCG
CCGGAGCCGCCGCCGCAGCGGGGACGGGGAGCCCCCGGGGGCCCCGCCACCGCCGCCGTCCGCCGTCACC
TACCCGGACTGGATCGGCCAGAGTTACTCCGAGGTGATGAGCCTCAACGAGCACTCCATGCAGGCGCTGT
CCTGGCGCAAGCTCTACTTGAGCCGCGCCAAGCTTAAAGCCTCCAGCCGGACCTCGGCTCTGCTCTCCGG
CTTCGCCATGGTGGCAATGGTGGAGGTGCAGCTGGACGCTGACCACGACTACCCACCGGGGCTGCTCATC
GCCTTCAGTGCCTGCACCACAGTGCTGGTGGCTGTGCACCTGTTTGCGCTCATGATCAGCACCTGCATCC
TGCCCAACATCGAGGCGGTGAGCAACGTGCACAATCTCAACTCGGTCAAGGAGTCCCCCCATGAGCGCAT
GCACCGCCACATCGAGCTGGCCTGGGCCTTCTCCACCGTCATCGGCACGCTGCTCTTCCTAGCTGAGGTG
GTGCTGCTCTGCTGGGTCAAGTTCTTGCCCCTCAAGAAGCAGCCAGGCCAGCCAAGGCCCACCAGCAAGC
CCCCCGCCAGTGGCGCAGCAGCCAACGTCAGCACCAGCGGCATCACCCCGGGCCAGGCAGCTGCCATCGC
CTCGACCACCATCATGGTGCCCTTCGGCCTGATCTTTATCGTCTTCGCCGTCCACTTCTACCGCTCACTG
GTTAGCCATAAGACCGACCGACAGTTCCAGGAGCTCAACGAGCTGGCGGAGTTTGCCCGCTTACAGGACC
AGCTGGACCACAGAGGGGACCACCCCCTGACGCCCGGCAGCCACTATGCCTAGGGATCCACCGGATCTAG
ATAACTGATCATAATCAGCCATACCACATTTGTAGAGGTTTTACTTGCTTTAAAAAACCTCCCACACCTC
CCCCTGAACCTGAAACATAAAATGAATGCAATTGTTGTTGTTAACTTGTTTATTGCAGCTTATAATGGTT
ACAAATAAAGCAATAGCATCACAAATTTCACAAATAAAGCATTTTTTTCACTGCATTCTAGTTGTGGTTT
GTCCAAACTCATCAATGTATCTTAACGCGTAAATTGTAAGCGTTAATATTTTGTTAAAATTCGCGTTAAA
TTTTTGTTAAATCAGCTCATTTTTTAACCAATAGGCCGAAATCGGCAAAATCCCTTATAAATCAAAAGAA
TAGACCGAGATAGGGT
[37 nt withheld, positions 3167-3203]
AAAGAACGTGGACTCCAACGTCAAAGG
[49 nt withheld, positions 3231-3279]
T
[91 nt withheld, positions 3281-3371]
G
[124 nt withheld, positions 3373-3496]
CAGGTGGCACTTTTCGGGGAAATGTGCGCGGAACCCCTATTTGTTTATTTTTCTAAATACATTCAAATAT
GTATCCGCTCATGAGACAATAACCCTGATAAATGCTTCAATAATATTGAAAAAGGAAGAGTCCTGAGGCG
GAAAGAACCAGCTGTGGAATGTGTGTCAGTTAGGGTGTGGAAAGTCCCCAGGCTCCCCAGCAGGCAGAAG
TATGCAAAGCATGCATCTCAATTAGTCAGCAACCAGGTGTGGAAAGTCCCCAGGCTCCCCAGCAGGCAGA
AGTATGCAAAGCATGCATCTCAATTAGTCAGCAACCATAGTCCCGCCCCTAACTCCGCCCATCCCGCCCC
TAACTCCGCCCAGTTCCGCCCATTCTCCGCCCCATGGCTGACTAATTTTTTTTATTTATGCAGAGGCCGA
GGCCGCCTCGGCCTCTGAGCTATTCCAGAAGTAGTGAGGAGGCTTTTTTGGAGGCCTAGGCTTTTGCAAA
GATCGATCAAGAGACAGGATGAGGATCGTTTCGCATGATTGAACAAGATGGATTGCACGCAGGTTCTCCG
GCCGCTTGGGTGGAGAGGCTATTCGGCTATGACTGGGCACAACAGACAATCGGCTGCTCTGATGCCGCCG
TGTTCCGGCTGTCAGCGCAGGGGCGCCCGGTTCTTTTTGTCAAGACCGACCTGTCCGGTGCCCTGAATGA
ACTGCAAGACGAGGCAGCGCGGCTATCGTGGCTGGCCACGACGGGCGTTCCTTGCGCAGCTGTGCTCGAC
GTTGTCACTGAAGCGGGAAGGGACTGGCTGCTATTGGGCGAAGTGCCGGGGCAGGATCTCCTGTCATCTC
ACCTTGCTCCTGCCGAGAAAGTATCCATCATGGCTGATGCAATGCGGCGGCTGCATACGCTTGATCCGGC
TACCTGCCCATTCGACCACCAAGCGAAACATCGCATCGAGCGAGCACGTACTCGGATGGAAGCCGGTCTT
GTCGATCAGGATGATCTGGACGAAGAGCATCAGGGGCTCGCGCCAGCCGAACTGTTCGCCAGGCTCAAGG
CGAGCATGCCCGACGGCGAGGATCTCGTCGTGACCCATGGCGATGCCTGCTTGCCGAATATCATGGTGGA
AAATGGCCGCTTTTCTGGATTCATCGACTGTGGCCGGCTGGGTGTGGCGGACCGCTATCAGGACATAGCG
TTGGCTACCCGTGATATTGCTGAAGAGCTTGGCGGCGAATGGGCTGACCGCTTCCTCGTGCTTTACGGTA
TCGCCGCTCCCGATTCGCAGCGCATCGCCTTCTATCGCCTTCTTGACGAGTTCTTCTGAGCGGGACTCTG
GGGTTCGAAATGACCGACCAAGCGACGCCCAACCTGCCATCACGAGATTTCGATTCCACCGCCGCCTTCT
ATGAAAGGTTGGGCTTCGGAATCGTTTTCCGGGACGCCGGCTGGATGATCCTCCAGCGCGGGGATCTCAT
GCTGGAGTTCTTCGCCCACCCTAGGGGGAGGCTAACTGAAACACGGAAGGAGACAATACCGGAAGGAACC
CGCGCTATGACGGCAATAAAAAGACAGAATAAAACGCACGGTGTTGGGTCGTTTGTTCATAAACGCGGGG
TTCGGTCCCAGGGCTGGCACTCTGTCGATACCCCACCGAGACCCCATTGGGGCCAATACGCCCGCGTTTC
TTCCTTTTCCCCACCCCACCCCCCAAGTTCGGGTGAAGGCCCAGGGCTCGCAGCCAACGTCGGGGCGGCA
GGCCCTGCCATAGCCTCAGGTTACTCATATATACTTTAGATTGATTTAAAACTTCATTTTTAATTTAAAA
GGATCTAGGTGAAGATCCTTTTTGATAATCTCATGACCAAAATCCCTTAACGTGAGTTTTCGTTCCACTG
AGCGTCAGACCCCGTAGAAAAGATCAAAGGATCTTCTTGAGATCCTTTTTTTCTGCGCGTAATCTGCTGC
TTGCAAACAAAAAAACCACCGCTACCAGCGGTGGTTTGTTTGCCGGATCAAGAGCTACCAACTCTTTTTC
CGAAGGTAACTGGCTTCAGCAGAGCGCAGATACCAAATACTGTCCTTCTAGTGTAGCCGTAGTTAGGCCA
CCACTTCAAGAACTCTGTAGCACCGCCTACATACCTCGCTCTGCTAATCCTGTTACCAGTGGCTGCTGCC
AGTGGCGATAAGTCGTGTCTTACCGGGTTGGACTCAAGACGATAGTTACCGGATAAGGCGCAGCGGTCGG
GCTGAACGGGGGGTTCGTGCACACAGCCCAGCTTGGAGCGAACGACCTACACCGAACTGAGATACCTACA
GCGTGAGCTATGAGAAAGCGCCACGCTTCCCGAAGGGAGAAAGGCGGACAGGTATCCGGTAAGCGGCAGG
GTCGGAACAGGAGAGCGCACGAGGGAGCTTCCAGGGGGAAACGCCTGGTATCTTTATAGTCCTGTCGGGT
TTCGCCACCTCTGACTTGAGCGTCGATTTTTGTGATGCTCGTCAGGGGGGCGGAGCCTATGGAAAAACGC
CAGCAACGCGGCCTTTTTACGGTTCCTGGCCTTTTGCTGGCCTTTTGCTCACATGTTCTTTCCTGCGTTA
TCCCCTGATTCTGTGGATAACCGTATTACCGCCATGCATTAGTTAT
Features (pLannotate 1.2.2; 15 found; start..end, strand, type, name):
     54..357     +  enhancer       CMV enhancer: human cytomegalovirus immediate early enhancer
    358..561     +  promoter       CMV promoter: human cytomegalovirus (CMV) immediate early promoter
    598..1853    +  CDS            GCaMP6f (fragment): improved fluorescent protein-based calcium sensor (Chen et al., 2013)
   1855..1880    +  misc_feature   MCS (fragment): multiple cloning site
   1881..2780    +  CDS            ORAI1: CRCM1_HUMAN - Also known as CRACM1, TMEM142A. Experimental evidence at protein level: Swiss-Prot protein existence level 1. Ca(2+) release-activated Ca(2+) (CRAC) channel subunit which mediates Ca(2+) influx following depletion of intracellular Ca(2+) stores and channel activation by the Ca(2+) sensor, STIM1 (PubMed:16582901, PubMed:16645049, PubMed:16733527, PubMed:16766533, PubMed:16807233, PubMed:19249086, PubMed:23307288, PubMed:24351972, PubMed:24591628, PubMed:28219928, PubMed:20354224, PubMed:26956484). CRAC channels are the main pathway for Ca(2+) influx in T-cells and promote the immu
   2806..2890    +  CDS            large T antigen (fragment): large T antigen from SV40 (simian virus 40)
   2913..3034    +  polyA_signal   SV40 poly(A) signal: SV40 polyadenylation signal
   3068..3496    -  rep_origin     f1 ori (sequence partly withheld): f1 bacteriophage origin of replication; arrow indicates direction of (+) strand synthesis
   3523..3627    +  promoter       AmpR promoter: bla
   3629..3986    +  promoter       SV40 promoter: SV40 enhancer and early promoter
   4021..4815    +  CDS            NeoR/KanR: aminoglycoside phosphotransferase from Tn5; aph(3')-II (or nptII); confers resistance to neomycin, kanamycin, and G418 (Geneticin®)
   4836..4988    +  CDS            ble (fragment): BLE_KLEPN - Experimental evidence at protein level: Swiss-Prot protein existence level 1. Binding protein with a strong affinity to the bleomycin family of antibiotics. Binds to CL990; an antimitotic-antibiotic compound. From Klebsiella pneumoniae.
   5047..5094    +  polyA_signal   HSV TK poly(A) signal: herpes simplex virus thymidine kinase polyadenylation signal (Cole and Stacy, 1985)
   5185..5201    -  polyA_signal   bGH poly(A) signal (fragment): bovine growth hormone polyadenylation signal
   5423..6011    +  rep_origin     ori: high-copy-number ColE1/pMB1/pBR322/pUC origin of replication
