[The description below was written by a language model from this plasmid's Addgene catalogue record and pLannotate feature annotations shown in this document.]
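Description:
G-GECO1-Orai1 is a 6,132 bp mammalian expression plasmid built on the Clontech pEGFP-C2 backbone, in which the EGFP coding sequence has been replaced by the genetically encoded calcium indicator G-GECO1. It is maintained at high copy in E. coli through a ColE1/pUC-type origin and also carries an f1 origin. A single Tn5 aminoglycoside phosphotransferase gene (NeoR/KanR) serves both hosts: a bacterial bla-type promoter drives it for kanamycin selection, and the SV40 enhancer/early promoter, with an HSV TK polyadenylation signal, drives it for G418 selection of transfected mammalian cells.

The payload is a single fusion reading frame expressed from the human CMV immediate early enhancer and promoter and terminated by the SV40 poly(A) signal. G-GECO1 sits at the N terminus, joined through a short stretch of residual multiple cloning site to full-length human ORAI1, the pore-forming subunit of the store-operated CRAC channel that is activated by STIM1 after depletion of intracellular calcium stores. The automated annotation labels the sensor portion as a GCaMP6f fragment, which reflects the shared circularly permuted GFP/calmodulin/M13 design of these indicators rather than the actual identity of the part; the catalogue record identifies it as G-GECO1. The depositor notes that the ORAI1 sequence carries a silent polymorphism at threonine 266. Short hits to large T antigen, ble and bGH poly(A) are backbone remnants or annotation artefacts with no evident function.

Tethering the green calcium sensor directly to the channel places it next to the site of ion entry, so fluorescence reports local Orai1-associated calcium influx. The associated work used this for optical recording of channel activity and gating behaviour.
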