Addgene plasmid #73561: G-GECO1-Orai1
Purpose: Green fluorescent reporter of Orai1-associated calcium influx
Depositing lab: Michael Cahalan. Depositing organization: University of California, Irvine. Publication: Genetically targeted single-channel optical recording reveals multiple Orai1 gating states and oscillations in calcium influx. Dynes JL, Amcheslavsky A, Cahalan MD. Proc Natl Acad Sci U S A. 2016 Jan 12;113(2):440-5. doi: 10.1073/pnas.1523410113. Epub 2015 Dec 28. PubMed 26712003.
Backbone
  Vector backbone: pEGFP-C2
  Backbone manufacturer: Clontech
  Backbone size w/o insert (bp): 3954
  Total vector size (bp): 6132
  Modifications to backbone: The EGFP gene has been replaced with the genetically encoded calcium indicator G-GECO1
  Vector type: Mammalian Expression
  Selectable markers: Neomycin (select with G418)
Growth in bacteria
  Bacterial resistance: Kanamycin, 50 μg/mL
  Growth temperature: 37°C
  Growth strain: DH5alpha
  Copy number: High Copy
Gene/Insert
  Gene/Insert name: NM_032790.3
  Species: H. sapiens (human), Synthetic
  Insert size (bp): 2178
  GenBank ID: NM_032790.3 JN258413.1
  Entrez Gene: ORAI1 (a.k.a. CRACM1, IMD9, ORAT1, TAM2, TMEM142A)
  Promoter: CMV Immediate Early
  Tag / fusion protein: G-GECO1 (N terminal on insert)
  Cloning method: Restriction Enzyme; 5′ cloning site AgeI (not destroyed); 3′ cloning site BamHI (not destroyed)
  Sequencing primers: 5′ TGACGTCAATGGGAGTTTG; 3′ ACATTGATGAGTTTGGAC
Terms and licenses: Academic/Nonprofit Terms; Industry Terms: Not Available to Industry
Depositor comments: The fusion protein in this plasmid contains the genetically encoded calcium indicator G-GECO1 from the plasmid CMV-G-GECO1.0 (Addgene plasmid # 32447) provided by Robert Campbell. Note that the hOrai1 gene isolated in the Cahalan lab contains a silent mutation/polymorphism (T798C; aa T266).
How to cite: G-GECO1-Orai1 was a gift from Michael Cahalan (Addgene plasmid # 73561 ; http://n2t.net/addgene:73561 ; RRID:Addgene_73561)
