>Addgene plasmid #73561 | G-GECO1-Orai1 | depositor partial sequence | sequence record 136142 | G-GECO1-Orai1 coding region
ATGGTCGACTCATCACGTCGTAAGTGGAATAAGACAGGTCACGCAGTCAGAGCTATAGGTCGGCTGAGCT
CACTCGAGAACGTCTATATCAAGGCCGACAAGCAGAAGAACGGCATCAAGGCGAACTTCAAGATCCGCCA
CAACATCGAGGACGGCGGCGTGCAGCTCGCCTACCACTACCAGCAGAACACCCCCATCGGCGACGGCCCC
GTGCTGCTGCCCGACAACCACTACCTGAGCGTGCAGTCCATACTTTCGAAAGACCCCAACGAGAAGCGCG
ATCACATGGTCCTGCTGGAGTTCGTGACCGCCGCCGGGATCACTCTCGGCATGGACGAGCTGTACAAGGG
CGGTACCGGAGGGAGCATGGTGAGCAAGGGCGAGGAGCTGTTCACCGGGGTGGTGCCCATCCAGGTCGAG
CTGGACGGCGACGTAAACGGCCACAAGTTCAGCGTGTCCGGCGAGGGTGAGGGCGATGCCACCTACGGCA
AGCTGACCCTGAAGTTCATCTGCACCACCGGCAAGCTGCCCGTGCCCTGGCCCACCCTCGTGACCACCCT
GACCTACGGCGTGCAGTGCTTCAGCCGCTACCCCGACCACATGAAGCAGCACGACTTCTTCAAGTCCGCC
ATGCCCGAAGGCTACATCCAGGAGCGCACCATCTTCTTCAAGGACGACGGCAACTACAAGACCCGCGCCG
AGGTGAAGTTCGAGGGCGACACCCTGGTGAACCGCATCGAGCTGAAGGGCATCGACTTCAAGGAGGACGG
CAACATCCTGGGGCACAAGCTGGAGTACAACACGCGTGACCAACTGACTGAAGAGCAGATCGCAGAATTT
AAAGAGGCTTTCTCCCTATTTGACAAGGACGGGGATGGGACGATAACAACCAAGGAGCTGGGGACGGTGA
TGCGGTCTCTGGGGCAGAACCCCACAGAAGCAGAGCTGCAGGACATGATCAATGAAGTAGATGCCGACGG
TGACGGCACAATCGACTTCCCTGAGTTCCTGACAATGATGGCAAGAAAAATGAAAGACACAGACAGTGAA
GAAGAAATTAGAGAAGCGTTCCGTGTGTTTGATAAGGACGGCAATGGCTACATCGGCGCAGCAGAGCTTC
GCCACGTGATGACAAACCTTGGAGAGAAGTTAACAGATGAAGAGGTTGATGAAATGATCAGGGTAGCAGA
CATCGATGGGGATGGTCAGGTAAACTACGAAGAGTTTGTACAAATGATGACAGCGAAGCAGATCTCGAGC
TCAAGCTTCGAATTCCATCCGGAGCCCGCCCCGCCCCCGAGCCGCAGCAGTCCCGAGCTTCCCCCAAGCG
GCGGCAGCACCACCAGCGGCAGCCGCCGGAGCCGCCGCCGCAGCGGGGACGGGGAGCCCCCGGGGGCCCC
GCCACCGCCGCCGTCCGCCGTCACCTACCCGGACTGGATCGGCCAGAGTTACTCCGAGGTGATGAGCCTC
AACGAGCACTCCATGCAGGCGCTGTCCTGGCGCAAGCTCTACTTGAGCCGCGCCAAGCTTAAAGCCTCCA
GCCGGACCTCGGCTCTGCTCTCCGGCTTCGCCATGGTGGCAATGGTGGAGGTGCAGCTGGACGCTGACCA
CGACTACCCACCGGGGCTGCTCATCGCCTTCAGTGCCTGCACCACAGTGCTGGTGGCTGTGCACCTGTTT
GCGCTCATGATCAGCACCTGCATCCTGCCCAACATCGAGGCGGTGAGCAACGTGCACAATCTCAACTCGG
TCAAGGAGTCCCCCCATGAGCGCATGCACCGCCACATCGAGCTGGCCTGGGCCTTCTCCACCGTCATCGG
CACGCTGCTCTTCCTAGCTGAGGTGGTGCTGCTCTGCTGGGTCAAGTTCTTGCCCCTCAAGAAGCAGCCA
GGCCAGCCAAGGCCCACCAGCAAGCCCCCCGCCAGTGGCGCAGCAGCCAACGTCAGCACCAGCGGCATCA
CCCCGGGCCAGGCAGCTGCCATCGCCTCGACCACCATCATGGTGCCCTTCGGCCTGATCTTTATCGTCTT
CGCCGTCCACTTCTACCGCTCACTGGTTAGCCATAAGACCGACCGACAGTTCCAGGAGCTCAACGAGCTG
GCGGAGTTTGCCCGCTTACAGGACCAGCTGGACCACAGAGGGGACCACCCCCTGACGCCCGGCAGCCACT
ATGCCTAG
