>Addgene plasmid #73561 | G-GECO1-Orai1 | addgene partial sequence | sequence record 139839 | CMV-F 5'-CGCAAATGGGCGGTAGGCGTG-3'
GAACCGTCAGATCCGCTAGCGCTACCGGTCGCCACCATGGTCGACTCATCACGTCGTAAGTGGAATAAGA
CAGGTCACGCAGTCAGAGCTATAGGTCGGCTGAGCTCACTCGAGAACGTCTATATCAAGGCCGACAAGCA
GAAGAACGGCATCAAGGCGAACTTCAAGATCCGCCACAACATCGAGGACGGCGGCGTGCAGCTCGCCTAC
CACTACCAGCAGAACACCCCCATCGGCGACGGCCCCGTGCTGCTGCCCGACAACCACTACCTGAGCGTGC
AGTCCATACTTTCGAAAGACCCCAACGAGAAGCGCGATCACATGGTCCTGCTGGAGTTCGTGACCGCCGC
CGGGATCACTCTCGGCATGGACGAGCTGTACAAGGGCGGTACCGGAGGGAGCATGGTGAGCAAGGGCGAG
GAGCTGTTCACCGGGGTGGTGCCCATCCAGGTCGAGCTGGACGGCGACGTAAACGGCCACAAGTTCAGCG
TGTCCGGCGAGGGTGAGGGCGATGCCACCTACGGCAAGCTGACCCTGAAGTTCATCTGCACCACCGGCAA
GCTGCCCGTGCCCTGGCCCACCCTCGTGACCACCCTGACCTACGGCGTGCAGTGCTTCAGCCGCTACCCC
GACCACATGAAGCAGCACGACTTCTTCAAGTCCGCCATGCCCGAAGGCTACATCCAGGAGCGCACCATCT
TCTTCAAGGACGACGGCAACTACAAGACCCGCGCCGAGGTGAAGTTCGAGGGCGACACCCTGGTGAACCG
CATCGAGCTGAAGGGCATCGACTTCAAGGAGGACGGCAACATCCTGGGGCACAAGCTGGAGTACAACACG
CGTGACCAACTGACTGAAGAGCAGATCGCAGAATTTAAAGAGGCT
