>Addgene plasmid #73561 | G-GECO1-Orai1 | addgene partial sequence | sequence record 139842 | SV40pA-R 5'-GAAATTTGTGATGCTATTGC-3'
GTTAACAACAACAATTGCATTCATTTTATGTTTCAGGTTCAGGGGGAGGTGTGGGAGGTTTTTTAAAGCA
AGTAAAACCTCTACAAATGTGGTATGGCTGATTATGATCAGTTATCTAGATCCGGTGGATCCCTAGGCAT
AGTGGCTGCCGGGCGTCAGGGGGTGGTCCCCTCTGTGGTCCAGCTGGTCCTGTAAGCGGGCAAACTCCGC
CAGCTCGTTGAGCTCCTGGAACTGTCGGTCGGTCTTATGGCTAACCAGTGAGCGGTAGAAGTGGACGGCG
AAGACGATAAAGATCAGGCCGAAGGGCACCATGATGGTGGTCGAGGCGATGGCAGCTGCCTGGCCCGGGG
TGATGCCGCTGGTGCTGACGTTGGCTGCTGCGCCACTGGCGGGGGGCTTGCTGGTGGGCCTTGGCTGGCC
TGGCTGCTTCTTGAGGGGCAAGAACTTGACCCAGCAGAGCAGCACCACCTCAGCTAGGAAGAGCAGCGTG
CCGATGACGGTGGAGAAGGCCCAGGCCAGCTCGATGTGGCGGTGCATGCGCTCATGGGGGGACTCCTTGA
CCGAGTTGAGATTGTGCACGTTGCTCACCGCCTCGATGTTGGGCAGGATGCAGGTGCTGATCATGAGCGC
AAACAGGTGCACAGCCACCAGCACTGTGGTGCAGGCACTGAAGGCGATGAGCAGCCCCGGTGGGTAGTCG
TGGTCAGCGTCCAGCTGCACCTCCACCATTGCCACCATGGCGAAGCCGGAGAGCAGAGCCGAGGTCCGGC
TGGAGGCTTTAAGCTTGGCGCGGCTCAAGTAGAGCTTGCGCCAGGACAGCGCCTGCATGGAGTGCTCGTT
GAGGCTCATCACCTCGGAGTAACTCTGGCCGATCCAGTCCGGGTA
